>Addgene plasmid #111993 | Hsh155 275-972 | depositor full sequence | sequence record 210587 | Hsh155 275-972 sequence 7305 bps
TCGCGCGTTTCGGTGATGACGGTGAAAACCTCTGACACATGCAGCTCCCGGAGACGGTCACAGCTTGTCT
GTAAGCGGATGCCGGGAGCAGACAAGCCCGTCAGGGCGCGTCAGCGGGTGTTGGCGGGTGTCGGGGCTGG
CTTAACTATGCGGCATCAGAGCAGATTGTACTGAGAGTGCACCATAAACGACATTACTATATATATAATA
TAGGAAGCATTTAATAGACAGCATCGTAATATATGTGTACTTTGCAGTTATGACGCCAGATGGCAGTAGT
GGAAGATATTCTTTATTGAAAAATAGCTTGTCACCTTACGTACAATCTTGATCCGGAGCTTTTCTTTTTT
TGCCGATTAAGAATTAATTCGGTCGAAAAAAGAAAAGGAGAGGGCCAAGAGGGAGGGCATTGGTGACTAT
TGAGCACGTGAGTATACGTGATTAAGCACACAAAGGCAGCTTGGAGTATGTCTGTTATTAATTTCACAGG
TAGTTCTGGTCCATTGGTGAAAGTTTGCGGCTTGCAGAGCACAGAGGCCGCAGAATGTGCTCTAGATTCC
GATGCTGACTTGCTGGGTATTATATGTGTGCCCAATAGAAAGAGAACAATTGACCCGGTTATTGCAAGGA
AAATTTCAAGTCTTGTAAAAGCATATAAAAATAGTTCAGGCACTCCGAAATACTTGGTTGGCGTGTTTCG
TAATCAACCTAAGGAGGATGTTTTGGCTCTGGTCAATGATTACGGCATTGATATCGTCCAACTGCATGGA
GATGAGTCGTGGCAAGAATACCAAGAGTTCCTCGGTTTGCCAGTTATTAAAAGACTCGTATTTCCAAAAG
ACTGCAACATACTACTCAGTGCAGCTTCACAGAAACCTCATTCGTTTATTCCCTTGTTTGATTCAGAAGC
AGGTGGGACAGGTGAACTTTTGGATTGGAACTCGATTTCTGACTGGGTTGGAAGGCAAGAGAGCCCCGAA
AGCTTACATTTTATGTTAGCTGGTGGACTGACGCCAGAAAATGTTGGTGATGCGCTTAGATTAAATGGCG
TTATTGGTGTTGATGTAAGCGGAGGTGTGGAGACAAATGGTGTAAAAGACTCTAACAAAATAGCAAATTT
CGTCAAAAATGCTAAGAAATAGGTTATTACTGAGTAGTATTTATTTAAGTATTGTTTGTGCACTTGCCTA
TGCGGTGTGAAATACCGCACAGATGCGTAAGGAGAAAATACCGCATCAGGAAATTGTAAACGTTAATATT
TTGTTAAAATTCGCGTTAAATTTTTGTTAAATCAGCTCATTTTTTAACCAATAGGCCGAAATCGGCAAAA
TCCCTTATAAATCAAAAGAATAGACCGAGATAGGGT
[37 nt withheld, positions 1367-1403]
AAAGAACGTGGACTCCAACGTCAAAGG
[49 nt withheld, positions 1431-1479]
T
[91 nt withheld, positions 1481-1571]
G
[124 nt withheld, positions 1573-1696]
CGCGCCATTCGCCATTCAGGCTGCGCAACTGTTGGGAAGGGCGATCGGTGCGGGCCTCTTCGCTATTACG
CCAGCTGGCGAAAGGGGGATGTGCTGCAAGGCGATTAAGTTGGGTAACGCCAGGGTTTTCCCAGTCACGA
CGTTGTAAAACGACGGCCAGTGAGCGCGCGTAATACGACTCACTATAGGGCGAATTGGGTACCGGGCCCC
CCCTCGAGCATGTACTTTCCGCCTAACTACCATCACCTGTCTTTATTTATTCCGCTGACAGATATGCACA
ACCAATTATCGTCTCTTGAAAGCTTTTTAGACGTGATTGCTGTTATTTGGCACGTTGTTAGTATTTAAGC
TTATTCGGGTTTGCATTGATATTTGCCCGAGCAGAAATCTCCTTCTCGATGAGTTAGAACTGAAACATCT
CTTCAATTACTTATACATAATAAACATAGAAAGCCAGGACCTGTCATCATGCTAAAAACCATTCTAACAG
TAATGAGACCTGATATTGAGAATGAGGATGAGTATGTTAGAAATGTAACTTCAAGAGCGGCGGCTGTGGT
GGCAAAAGCCCTTGGTGTTAATCAATTGCTTCCTTTCATCAATGCAGCATGCCACTCACGGAAGTCTTGG
AAAGCAAGGCATACTGGCATAAAAATTGTGCAGCAAATAGGTATACTTTTGGGAATAGGTGTCTTGAATC
ATCTTACTGGGCTGATGAGTTGTATCAAAGACTGCCTAATGGATGATCACGTTCCGGTGCGAATTGTTAC
AGCACATACTTTATCAACACTAGCAGAAAATTCTTATCCATATGGTATCGAAGTTTTCAACGTTGTACTG
GAGCCATTATGGAAGGGTATAAGAAGTCATCGTGGTAAAGTGCTATCTTCTTTTTTAAAAGCTGTTGGAT
CTATGATCCCATTGATGGACCCAGAGTATGCCGGTTATTATACCACAGAAGCAATGAGAATAATTAGACG
TGAATTCGACTCTCCCGATGATGAAATGAAAAAGACCATTCTTTTAGTATTACAAAAATGTAGCGCTGTA
GAATCCATAACGCCAAAATTTCTGAGAGAAGAAATCGCGCCAGAATTCTTTCAAAAATTTTGGGTCAGAC
GAGTGGCATTGGATAGACCATTAAACAAAGTTGTTACATATACTACTGTTACATTAGCAAAGAAATTAGG
TTGTTCTTATACCATTGATAAATTATTAACACCATTGAGAGATGAAGCTGAGCCGTTCAGAACAATGGCT
GTCCATGCTGTTACTAGAACAGTAAACTTATTAGGGACAGCAGATTTAGATGAGAGATTAGAAACGAGGC
TTATTGATGCGCTCTTGATAGCATTTCAAGAACAAACAAATAGTGATTCTATAATCTTTAAAGGGTTTGG
GGCAGTGACGGTGTCACTTGACATCCGTATGAAACCGTTTTTAGCACCCATTGTGAGTACGATTTTAAAT
CATTTAAAGCATAAAACTCCCTTGGTTCGTCAACATGCAGCAGATCTATGTGCCATACTAATACCAGTCA
TCAAGAACTGTCACGAATTCGAAATGTTGAATAAATTGAACATTATATTGTATGAATCCTTAGGCGAAGT
ATATCCAGAGGTATTAGGTTCTATAATCAACGCTATGTACTGTATTACTAGCGTAATGGATTTGGATAAA
CTACAACCTCCTATTAATCAAATTTTACCAACCTTAACTCCAATTTTAAGAAACAAGCATAGAAAAGTCG
AAGTAAACACTATCAAATTTGTTGGACTTATTGGTAAATTAGCACCTACCTATGCACCTCCTAAAGAATG
GATGAGAATATGTTTTGAACTATTAGAACTTTTGAAAAGTACAAATAAAGAAATAAGAAGATCAGCAAAT
GCCACGTTTGGATTCATTGCTGAAGCAATTGGACCTCACGATGTTCTTGTTGCGTTATTGAACAATTTAA
AGGTTCAAGAACGTCAGTTACGTGTATGCACGGCTGTTGCTATCGGTATCGTTGCTAAAGTGTGTGGTCC
TTACAACGTGCTGCCAGTAATCATGAATGAATACACAACACCAGAGACTAATGTTCAAAACGGTGTTCTC
AAGGCCATGTCATTCATGTTTGAGTACATTGGTAACATGTCTAAGGATTACATATACTTCATAACACCAT
TATTAGAAGATGCACTCACCGATAGGGATTTAGTTCATCGTCAGACAGCGTCGAACGTAATAACCCACTT
AGCTTTAAACTGTTCAGGTACAGGTCACGAAGATGCCTTCATTCATTTAATGAATCTTCTAATACCCAAT
ATTTTTGAAACTTCACCACATGCTATTATGCGTATTTTAGAAGGTTTGGAGGCACTGAGTCAAGCTCTTG
GCCCTGGACTATTCATGAACTACATATGGGCAGGATTGTTCCATCCAGCGAAGAATGTAAGGAAAGCATT
TTGGAGGGTGTATAATAACATGTACGTAATGTACCAGGACGCCATGGTACCTTTTTACCCCGTTACACCA
GACAACAATGAAGAATATATAGAAGAACTGGATTTAGTTCTGTGAATATATATAGAGCATATAAATAACC
ACAACTTGTAAGAATATTTTACTTGACACACCTATATCATCACGTCACGATGCCTTCATAGATTATGATG
AAATATAAACAGAACCTGCTATTGGAAAAAAAAGGGCAGGAAAAAATTTTGTGAAAGTGAGTAAAAGAAA
GATGAAGAGCGAGACATGGATAATAAGAAATAGATGTCACTAATGGACAATTGGAAGACTGATATGGAAA
GTTACGATGAAGGAGGAGCTCCCAGCTTTTGTTCCCTTTAGTGAGGGTTAATTGCGCGCTTGGCGTAATC
ATGGTCATAGCTGTTTCCTGTGTGAAATTGTTATCCGCTCACAATTCCACACAACATAGGAGCCGGAAGC
ATAAAGTGTAAAGCCTGGGGTGCCTAATGAGTGAGGTAACTCACATTAATTGCGTTGCGCTCACTGCCCG
CTTTCCAGTCGGGAAACCTGTCGTGCCAGCTGCATTAATGAATCGGCCAACGCGCGGGGAGAGGCGGTTT
GCGTATTGGGCGCTCTTCCGCTTCCTCGCTCACTGACTCGCTGCGCTCGGTCGTTCGGCTGCGGCGAGCG
GTATCAGCTCACTCAAAGGCGGTAATACGGTTATCCACAGAATCAGGGGATAACGCAGGAAAGAACATGT
GAGCAAAAGGCCAGCAAAAGGCCAGGAACCGTAAAAAGGCCGCGTTGCTGGCGTTTTTCCATAGGCTCCG
CCCCCCTGACGAGCATCACAAAAATCGACGCTCAAGTCAGAGGTGGCGAAACCCGACAGGACTATAAAGA
TACCAGGCGTTTCCCCCTGGAAGCTCCCTCGTGCGCTCTCCTGTTCCGACCCTGCCGCTTACCGGATACC
TGTCCGCCTTTCTCCCTTCGGGAAGCGTGGCGCTTTCTCATAGCTCACGCTGTAGGTATCTCAGTTCGGT
GTAGGTCGTTCGCTCCAAGCTGGGCTGTGTGCACGAACCCCCCGTTCAGCCCGACCGCTGCGCCTTATCC
GGTAACTATCGTCTTGAGTCCAACCCGGTAAGACACGACTTATCGCCACTGGCAGCAGCCACTGGTAACA
GGATTAGCAGAGCGAGGTATGTAGGCGGTGCTACAGAGTTCTTGAAGTGGTGGCCTAACTACGGCTACAC
TAGAAGGACAGTATTTGGTATCTGCGCTCTGCTGAAGCCAGTTACCTTCGGAAAAAGAGTTGGTAGCTCT
TGATCCGGCAAACAAACCACCGCTGGTAGCGGTGGTTTTTTTGTTTGCAAGCAGCAGATTACGCGCAGAA
AAAAAGGATCTCAAGAAGATCCTTTGATCTTTTCTACGGGGTCTGACGCTCAGTGGAACGAAAACTCACG
TTAAGGGATTTTGGTCATGAGATTATCAAAAAGGATCTTCACCTAGATCCTTTTAAATTAAAAATGAAGT
TTTAAATCAATCTAAAGTATATATGAGTAAACTTGGTCTGACAGTTACCAATGCTTAATCAGTGAGGCAC
CTATCTCAGCGATCTGTCTATTTCGTTCATCCATAGTTGCCTGACTCCCCGTCGTGTAGATAACTACGAT
ACGGGAGGGCTTACCATCTGGCCCCAGTGCTGCAATGATACCGCGAGACCCACGCTCACCGGCTCCAGAT
TTATCAGCAATAAACCAGCCAGCCGGAAGGGCCGAGCGCAGAAGTGGTCCTGCAACTTTATCCGCCTCCA
TCCAGTCTATTAATTGTTGCCGGGAAGCTAGAGTAAGTAGTTCGCCAGTTAATAGTTTGCGCAACGTTGT
TGCCATTGCTACAGGCATCGTGGTGTCACGCTCGTCGTTTGGTATGGCTTCATTCAGCTCCGGTTCCCAA
CGATCAAGGCGAGTTACATGATCCCCCATGTTGTGCAAAAAAGCGGTTAGCTCCTTCGGTCCTCCGATCG
TTGTCAGAAGTAAGTTGGCCGCAGTGTTATCACTCATGGTTATGGCAGCACTGCATAATTCTCTTACTGT
CATGCCATCCGTAAGATGCTTTTCTGTGACTGGTGAGTACTCAACCAAGTCATTCTGAGAATAGTGTATG
CGGCGACCGAGTTGCTCTTGCCCGGCGTCAATACGGGATAATACCGCGCCACATAGCAGAACTTTAAAAG
TGCTCATCATTGGAAAACGTTCTTCGGGGCGAAAACTCTCAAGGATCTTACCGCTGTTGAGATCCAGTTC
GATGTAACCCACTCGTGCACCCAACTGATCTTCAGCATCTTTTACTTTCACCAGCGTTTCTGGGTGAGCA
AAAACAGGAAGGCAAAATGCCGCAAAAAAGGGAATAAGGGCGACACGGAAATGTTGAATACTCATACTCT
TCCTTTTTCAATATTATTGAAGCATTTATCAGGGTTATTGTCTCATGAGCGGATACATATTTGAATGTAT
TTAGAAAAATAAACAAATAGGGGTTCCGCGCACATTTCCCCGAAAAGTGCCACCTGGGTCCTTTTCATCA
CGTGCTATAAAAATAATTATAATTTAAATTTTTTAATATAAATATATAAATTAAAAATAGAAAGTAAAAA
AAGAAATTAAAGAAAAAATAGTTTTTGTTTTCCGAAGATGTAAAAGACTCTAGGGGGATCGCCAACAAAT
ACTACCTTTTATCTTGCTCTTCCTGCTCTCAGGTATTAATGCCGAATTGTTTCATCTTGTCTGTGTAGAA
GACCACACACGAAAATCCTGTGATTTTACATTTTACTTATCGTTAATCGAATGTATATCTATTTAATCTG
CTTTTCTTGTCTAATAAATATATATGTAAAGTACGCTTTTTGTTGAAATTTTTTAAACCTTTGTTTATTT
TTTTTTCTTCATTCCGTAACTCTTCTACCTTCTTTATTTACTTTCTAAAATCCAAATACAAAACATAAAA
ATAAATAAACACAGAGTAAATTCCCAAATTATTCCATCATTAAAAGATACGAGGCGCGTGTAAGTTACAG
GCAAGCGATCCGTCCTAAGAAACCATTATTATCATGACATTAACCTATAAAAATAGGCGTATCACGAGGC
CCTTTCGTC
Features (pLannotate 1.2.2; 20 found; start..end, strand, type, name):
    137..186     +  misc_feature   bom (fragment): basis of mobility region from pBR322
    187..467     +  promoter       TRP1 promoter: S. cerevisiae TRP1
    468..1142    +  CDS            TRP1: phosphoribosylanthranilate isomerase, required for tryptophan biosynthesis; S. cerevisiae TRP1; yeast auxotrophic marker
   1189..1240    +  misc_feature   bom (fragment): basis of mobility region from pBR322
   1241..1696    -  rep_origin     f1 ori (sequence partly withheld): f1 bacteriophage origin of replication; arrow indicates direction of (+) strand synthesis
   1704..1859    -  CDS            lacZα (fragment): LacZα fragment of β-galactosidase; lacZ fragment
   1867..1885    +  promoter       T7 promoter: promoter for bacteriophage T7 RNA polymerase
   1894..1914    -  misc_feature   MCS (fragment): pBluescript multiple cloning site
   2168..4258    +  CDS            HSH155 (fragment): SF3B1_YEAST - Experimental evidence at protein level: Swiss-Prot protein existence level 1. Contacts pre-mRNA on both sides of the branch site early in spliceosome assembly. From Saccharomyces cerevisiae (strain ATCC 204508 / S288c) (Baker's yeast).
   4460..4513    +  CDS            ABZ2 (fragment): PABC_YEAST - Experimental evidence at protein level: Swiss-Prot protein existence level 1. Converts 4-amino-4-deoxychorismate into 4-aminobenzoate (PABA) and pyruvate. From Saccharomyces cerevisiae (strain ATCC 204508 / S288c) (Baker's yeast).
   4531..4549    -  promoter       T3 promoter: promoter for bacteriophage T3 RNA polymerase
   4594..4610    -  protein_bind   lac operator: The lac repressor binds to the lac operator to inhibit transcription in E. coli. This inhibition can be relieved by adding lactose or isopropyl-β-D-thiogalactopyranoside (IPTG). lac repressor encoded by lacI
   4618..4648    -  promoter       lac promoter: promoter for the E. coli lac operon
   4663..4684    -  protein_bind   CAP binding site: CAP binding activates transcription in the presence of cAMP. E. coli catabolite activator protein
   4697..4789    -  CDS            lacI (fragment): lac repressor; lacI; The lac repressor binds to the lac operator to inhibit transcription in E. coli. This inhibition can be relieved by adding lactose or isopropyl-β-D-thiogalactopyranoside (IPTG).
   4972..5560    -  rep_origin     ori: high-copy-number ColE1/pMB1/pBR322/pUC origin of replication
   5731..6591    -  CDS            AmpR: β-lactamase; bla; confers resistance to ampicillin, carbenicillin, and related antibiotics
   6592..6696    -  promoter       AmpR promoter: bla
   6733..7236    +  misc_feature   CEN/ARS: S. cerevisiae CEN6 centromere fused to an autonomously replicating sequence
   7305..35      +  CDS            rop (fragment) (across the origin): Rop protein, which maintains plasmids at low copy number; rop
