>Addgene plasmid #111993 | Hsh155 275-972 | addgene full sequence | sequence record 213707 | Addgene NGS Result
GTAAAACGACGGCCAGTGAGCGCGCGTAATACGACTCACTATAGGGCGAATTGGGTACCGGGCCCCCCCC
TCGAGCATGTACTTTCCGCCTAACTACCATCACCTGTCTTTATTTATTCCGCTGACAGATATGCACAACC
AATTATCGTCTCTTGAAAGCTTTTTAGACGTGATTGCTGTTATTTGGCACGTTGTTAGTATTTAAGCTTA
TTCGGGTTTGCATTGATATTTGCCCGAGCAGAAATCTCCTTCTCGATGAGTTAGAACTGAAACATCTCTT
CAATTACTTATACATAATAAACATAGAAAGCCAGGACCTGTCATCATGCTAAAAACCATTCTAACAGTAA
TGAGACCTGATATTGAGAATGAGGATGAGTATGTTAGAAATGTAACTTCAAGAGCGGCGGCTGTGGTGGC
AAAAGCCCTTGGTGTTAATCAATTGCTTCCTTTCATCAATGCAGCATGCCACTCACGGAAGTCTTGGAAA
GCAAGGCATACTGGCATAAAAATTGTGCAGCAAATAGGTATACTTTTGGGAATAGGTGTCTTGAATCATC
TTACTGGGCTGATGAGTTGTATCAAAGACTGCCTAATGGATGATCACGTTCCGGTGCGAATTGTTACAGC
ACATACTTTATCAACACTAGCAGAAAATTCTTATCCATATGGTATCGAAGTTTTCAACGTTGTACTGGAG
CCATTATGGAAGGGTATAAGAAGTCATCGTGGTAAAGTGCTATCTTCTTTTTTAAAAGCTGTTGGATCTA
TGATCCCATTGATGGACCCAGAGTATGCCGGTTATTATACCACAGAAGCAATGAGAATAATTAGACGTGA
ATTCGACTCTCCCGATGATGAAATGAAAAAGACCATTCTTTTAGTATTACAAAAATGTAGCGCTGTAGAA
TCCATAACGCCAAAATTTCTGAGAGAAGAAATCGCGCCAGAATTCTTTCAAAAATTTTGGGTCAGACGAG
TGGCATTGGATAGACCATTAAACAAAGTTGTTACATATACTACTGTTACATTAGCAAAGAAATTAGGTTG
TTCTTATACCATTGATAAATTATTAACACCATTGAGAGATGAAGCTGAGCCGTTCAGAACAATGGCTGTC
CATGCTGTTACTAGAACAGTAAACTTATTAGGGACAGCAGATTTAGATGAGAGATTAGAAACGAGGCTTA
TTGATGCGCTCTTGATAGCATTTCAAGAACAAACAAATAGTGATTCTATAATCTTTAAAGGGTTTGGGGC
AGTGACGGTGTCACTTGACATCCGTATGAAACCGTTTTTAGCACCCATTGTGAGTACGATTTTAAATCAT
TTAAAGCATAAAACTCCCTTGGTTCGTCAACATGCAGCAGATCTATGTGCCATACTAATACCAGTCATCA
AGAACTGTCACGAATTCGAAATGTTGAATAAATTGAACATTATATTGTATGAATCCTTAGGCGAAGTATA
TCCAGAGGTATTAGGTTCTATAATCAACGCTATGTACTGTATTACTAGCGTAATGGATTTGGATAAACTA
CAACCTCCTATTAATCAAATTTTACCAACCTTAACTCCAATTTTAAGAAACAAGCATAGAAAAGTCGAAG
TAAACACTATCAAATTTGTTGGACTTATTGGTAAATTAGCACCTACCTATGCACCTCCTAAAGAATGGAT
GAGAATATGTTTTGAACTATTAGAACTTTTGAAAAGTACAAATAAAGAAATAAGAAGATCAGCAAATGCC
ACGTTTGGATTCATTGCTGAAGCAATTGGACCTCACGATGTTCTTGTTGCGTTATTGAACAATTTAAAGG
TTCAAGAACGTCAGTTACGTGTATGCACGGCTGTTGCTATCGGTATCGTTGCTAAAGTGTGTGGTCCTTA
CAACGTGCTGCCAGTAATCATGAATGAATACACAACACCAGAGACTAATGTTCAAAACGGTGTTCTCAAG
GCCATGTCATTCATGTTTGAGTACATTGGTAACATGTCTAAGGATTACATATACTTCATAACACCATTAT
TAGAAGATGCACTCACCGATAGGGATTTAGTTCATCGTCAGACAGCGTCGAACGTAATAACCCACTTAGC
TTTAAACTGTTCAGGTACAGGTCACGAAGATGCCTTCATTCATTTAATGAATCTTCTAATACCCAATATT
TTTGAAACTTCACCACATGCTATTATGCGTATTTTAGAAGGTTTGGAGGCACTGAGTCAAGCTCTTGGCC
CTGGACTATTCATGAACTACATATGGGCAGGATTGTTCCATCCAGCGAAGAATGTAAGGAAAGCATTTTG
GAGGGTGTATAATAACATGTACGTAATGTACCAGGACGCCATGGTACCTTTTTACCCCGTTACACCAGAC
AACAATGAAGAATATATAGAAGAACTGGATTTAGTTCTGTGAATATATATAGAGCATATAAATAACCACA
ACTTGTAAGAATATTTTACTTGACACACCTATATCATCACGTCACGATGCCTTCATAGATTATGATGAAA
TATAAACAGAACCTGCTATTGGAAAAAAAAGGGCAGGAAAAAATTTTGTGAAAGTGAGTAAAAGAAAGAT
GAAGAGCGAGACATGGATAATAAGAAATAGATGTCACTAATGGACAATTGGAAGACTGATATGGAAAGTT
ACGATGAAGGAGGAGCTCCAGCTTTTGTTCCCTTTAGTGAGGGTTAATTGCGCGCTTGGCGTAATCATGG
TCATAGCTGTTTCCTGTGTGAAATTGTTATCCGCTCACAATTCCACACAACATACGAGCCGGAAGCATAA
AGTGTAAAGCCTGGGGTGCCTAATGAGTGAGCTAACTCACATTAATTGCGTTGCGCTCACTGCCCGCTTT
CCAGTCGGGAAACCTGTCGTGCCAGCTGCATTAATGAATCGGCCAACGCGCGGGGAGAGGCGGTTTGCGT
ATTGGGCGCTCTTCCGCTTCCTCGCTCACTGACTCGCTGCGCTCGGTCGTTCGGCTGCGGCGAGCGGTAT
CAGCTCACTCAAAGGCGGTAATACGGTTATCCACAGAATCAGGGGATAACGCAGGAAAGAACATGTGAGC
AAAAGGCCAGCAAAAGGCCAGGAACCGTAAAAAGGCCGCGTTGCTGGCGTTTTTCCATAGGCTCCGCCCC
CCTGACGAGCATCACAAAAATCGACGCTCAAGTCAGAGGTGGCGAAACCCGACAGGACTATAAAGATACC
AGGCGTTTCCCCCTGGAAGCTCCCTCGTGCGCTCTCCTGTTCCGACCCTGCCGCTTACCGGATACCTGTC
CGCCTTTCTCCCTTCGGGAAGCGTGGCGCTTTCTCATAGCTCACGCTGTAGGTATCTCAGTTCGGTGTAG
GTCGTTCGCTCCAAGCTGGGCTGTGTGCACGAACCCCCCGTTCAGCCCGACCGCTGCGCCTTATCCGGTA
ACTATCGTCTTGAGTCCAACCCGGTAAGACACGACTTATCGCCACTGGCAGCAGCCACTGGTAACAGGAT
TAGCAGAGCGAGGTATGTAGGCGGTGCTACAGAGTTCTTGAAGTGGTGGCCTAACTACGGCTACACTAGA
AGAACAGTATTTGGTATCTGCGCTCTGCTGAAGCCAGTTACCTTCGGAAAAAGAGTTGGTAGCTCTTGAT
CCGGCAAACAAACCACCGCTGGTAGCGGTGGTTTTTTTGTTTGCAAGCAGCAGATTACGCGCAGAAAAAA
AGGATCTCAAGAAGATCCTTTGATCTTTTCTACGGGGTCTGACGCTCAGTGGAACGAAAACTCACGTTAA
GGGATTTTGGTCATGAGATTATCAAAAAGGATCTTCACCTAGATCCTTTTAAATTAAAAATGAAGTTTTA
AATCAATCTAAAGTATATATGAGTAAACTTGGTCTGACAGTTACCAATGCTTAATCAGTGAGGCACCTAT
CTCAGCGATCTGTCTATTTCGTTCATCCATAGTTGCCTGACTCCCCGTCGTGTAGATAACTACGATACGG
GAGGGCTTACCATCTGGCCCCAGTGCTGCAATGATACCGCGAGACCCACGCTCACCGGCTCCAGATTTAT
CAGCAATAAACCAGCCAGCCGGAAGGGCCGAGCGCAGAAGTGGTCCTGCAACTTTATCCGCCTCCATCCA
GTCTATTAATTGTTGCCGGGAAGCTAGAGTAAGTAGTTCGCCAGTTAATAGTTTGCGCAACGTTGTTGCC
ATTGCTACAGGCATCGTGGTGTCACGCTCGTCGTTTGGTATGGCTTCATTCAGCTCCGGTTCCCAACGAT
CAAGGCGAGTTACATGATCCCCCATGTTGTGCAAAAAAGCGGTTAGCTCCTTCGGTCCTCCGATCGTTGT
CAGAAGTAAGTTGGCCGCAGTGTTATCACTCATGGTTATGGCAGCACTGCATAATTCTCTTACTGTCATG
CCATCCGTAAGATGCTTTTCTGTGACTGGTGAGTACTCAACCAAGTCATTCTGAGAATAGTGTATGCGGC
GACCGAGTTGCTCTTGCCCGGCGTCAATACGGGATAATACCGCGCCACATAGCAGAACTTTAAAAGTGCT
CATCATTGGAAAACGTTCTTCGGGGCGAAAACTCTCAAGGATCTTACCGCTGTTGAGATCCAGTTCGATG
TAACCCACTCGTGCACCCAACTGATCTTCAGCATCTTTTACTTTCACCAGCGTTTCTGGGTGAGCAAAAA
CAGGAAGGCAAAATGCCGCAAAAAAGGGAATAAGGGCGACACGGAAATGTTGAATACTCATACTCTTCCT
TTTTCAATATTATTGAAGCATTTATCAGGGTTATTGTCTCATGAGCGGATACATATTTGAATGTATTTAG
AAAAATAAACAAATAGGGGTTCCGCGCACATTTCCCCGAAAAGTGCCACCTGGGTCCTTTTCATCACGTG
CTATAAAAATAATTATAATTTAAATTTTTTAATATAAATATATAAATTAAAAATAGAAAGTAAAAAAAGA
AATTAAAGAAAAAATAGTTTTTGTTTTCCGAAGATGTAAAAGACTCTAGGGGGATCGCCAACAAATACTA
CCTTTTATCTTGCTCTTCCTGCTCTCAGGTATTAATGCCGAATTGTTTCATCTTGTCTGTGTAGAAGACC
ACACACGAAAATCCTGTGATTTTACATTTTACTTATCGTTAATCGAATGTATATCTATTTAATCTGCTTT
TCTTGTCTAATAAATATATATGTAAAGTACGCTTTTTGTTGAAATTTTTTAAACCTTTGTTTATTTTTTT
TTCTTCATTCCGTAACTCTTCTACCTTCTTTATTTACTTTCTAAAATCCAAATACAAAACATAAAAATAA
ATAAACACAGAGTAAATTCCCAAATTATTCCATCATTAAAAGATACGAGGCGCGTGTAAGTTACAGGCAA
GCGATCCGTCTAAGAAACCATTATTATCATGACATTAACCTATAAAAATAGGCGTATCACGAGGCCCTTT
CGTCTCGCGCGTTTCGGTGATGACGGTGAAAACCTCTGACACATGCAGCTCCCGGAGACGGTCACAGCTT
GTCTGTAAGCGGATGCCGGGAGCAGACAAGCCCGTCAGGGCGCGTCAGCGGGTGTTGGCGGGTGTCGGGG
CTGGCTTAACTATGCGGCATCAGAGCAGATTGTACTGAGAGTGCACCATAGATCACGACATTACTATATA
TATAATATAGGAAGCATTTAATAGAACAGCATCGTAATATATGTGTACTTTGCAGTTATGACGCCAGATG
GCAGTAGTGGAAGATATTCTTTATTGAAAAATAGCTTGTCACCTTACGTACAATCTTGATCCGGAGCTTT
TCTTTTTTTGCCGATTAAGAATTAATTCGGTCGAAAAAAGAAAAGGAGAGGGCCAAGAGGGAGGGCATTG
GTGACTATTGAGCACGTGAGTATACGTGATTAAGCACACAAAGGCAGCTTGGAGTATGTCTGTTATTAAT
TTCACAGGTAGTTCTGGTCCATTGGTGAAAGTTTGCGGCTTGCAGAGCACAGAGGCCGCAGAATGTGCTC
TAGATTCCGATGCTGACTTGCTGGGTATTATATGTGTGCCCAATAGAAAGAGAACAATTGACCCGGTTAT
TGCAAGGAAAATTTCAAGTCTTGTAAAAGCATATAAAAATAGTTCAGGCACTCCGAAATACTTGGTTGGC
GTGTTTCGTAATCAACCTAAGGAGGATGTTTTGGCTCTGGTCAATGATTACGGCATTGATATCGTCCAAC
TGCATGGAGATGAGTCGTGGCAAGAATACCAAGAGTTCCTCGGTTTGCCAGTTATTAAAAGACTCGTATT
TCCAAAAGACTGCAACATACTACTCAGTGCAGCTTCACAGAAACCTCATTCGTTTATTCCCTTGTTTGAT
TCAGAAGCAGGTGGGACAGGTGAACTTTTGGATTGGAACTCGATTTCTGACTGGGTTGGAAGGCAAGAGA
GCCCCGAAAGCTTACATTTTATGTTAGCTGGTGGACTGACGCCAGAAAATGTTGGTGATGCGCTTAGATT
AAATGGCGTTATTGGTGTTGATGTAAGCGGAGGTGTGGAGACAAATGGTGTAAAAGACTCTAACAAAATA
GCAAATTTCGTCAAAAATGCTAAGAAATAGGTTATTACTGAGTAGTATTTATTTAAGTATTGTTTGTGCA
CTTGCCGATCTATGCGGTGTGAAATACCGCACAGATGCGTAAGGAGAAAATACCGCATCAGGAAATTGTA
AGCGTTAATATTTTGTTAAAATTCGCGTTAAATTTTTGTTAAATCAGCTCATTTTTTAACCAATAGGCCG
AAATCGGCAAAATCCCTTATAAATCAAAAGAATAGACCGAGATAGGGT
[37 nt withheld, positions 6839-6875]
AAAGAACGTGGACTCCAACGTCAAAGG
[49 nt withheld, positions 6903-6951]
T
[91 nt withheld, positions 6953-7043]
G
[124 nt withheld, positions 7045-7168]
CCATTCGCCATTCAGGCTGCGCAACTGTTGGGAAGGGCGATCGGTGCGGGCCTCTTCGCTATTACGCCAG
CTGGCGAAAGGGGGATGTGCTGCAAGGCGATTAAGTTGGGTAACGCCAGGGTTTTCCCAGTCACGACGTT
Features (pLannotate 1.2.2; 19 found; start..end, strand, type, name):
     27..45      +  promoter       T7 promoter: promoter for bacteriophage T7 RNA polymerase
    329..2419    +  CDS            HSH155 (fragment): SF3B1_YEAST - Experimental evidence at protein level: Swiss-Prot protein existence level 1. Contacts pre-mRNA on both sides of the branch site early in spliceosome assembly. From Saccharomyces cerevisiae (strain ATCC 204508 / S288c) (Baker's yeast).
   2621..2674    +  CDS            ABZ2 (fragment): PABC_YEAST - Experimental evidence at protein level: Swiss-Prot protein existence level 1. Converts 4-amino-4-deoxychorismate into 4-aminobenzoate (PABA) and pyruvate. From Saccharomyces cerevisiae (strain ATCC 204508 / S288c) (Baker's yeast).
   2691..2709    -  promoter       T3 promoter: promoter for bacteriophage T3 RNA polymerase
   2754..2770    -  protein_bind   lac operator: The lac repressor binds to the lac operator to inhibit transcription in E. coli. This inhibition can be relieved by adding lactose or isopropyl-β-D-thiogalactopyranoside (IPTG). lac repressor encoded by lacI
   2778..2808    -  promoter       lac promoter: promoter for the E. coli lac operon
   2823..2844    -  protein_bind   CAP binding site: CAP binding activates transcription in the presence of cAMP. E. coli catabolite activator protein
   2857..2949    -  CDS            lacI (fragment): lac repressor; lacI; The lac repressor binds to the lac operator to inhibit transcription in E. coli. This inhibition can be relieved by adding lactose or isopropyl-β-D-thiogalactopyranoside (IPTG).
   3132..3720    -  rep_origin     ori: high-copy-number ColE1/pMB1/pBR322/pUC origin of replication
   3891..4751    -  CDS            AmpR: β-lactamase; bla; confers resistance to ampicillin, carbenicillin, and related antibiotics
   4752..4856    -  promoter       AmpR promoter: bla
   4893..5396    +  misc_feature   CEN/ARS: S. cerevisiae CEN6 centromere fused to an autonomously replicating sequence
   5464..5499    +  CDS            rop (fragment): Rop protein, which maintains plasmids at low copy number; rop
   5601..5650    +  misc_feature   bom (fragment): basis of mobility region from pBR322
   5788..5935    +  promoter       TRP1 promoter: S. cerevisiae TRP1
   5936..6610    +  CDS            TRP1: phosphoribosylanthranilate isomerase, required for tryptophan biosynthesis; S. cerevisiae TRP1; yeast auxotrophic marker
   6661..6712    +  misc_feature   bom (fragment): basis of mobility region from pBR322
   6740..7168    -  rep_origin     f1 ori (sequence partly withheld): f1 bacteriophage origin of replication; arrow indicates direction of (+) strand synthesis
   7172..19      -  CDS            lacZα (fragment) (across the origin): LacZα fragment of β-galactosidase; lacZ fragment
