[The description below was written by a language model from this plasmid's Addgene catalogue record and pLannotate feature annotations shown in this document.]
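Description:
Hsh155 275-972 is a yeast–E. coli shuttle plasmid built on the pRS414 backbone, a centromeric vector of about 7.3 kb in total. In bacteria it replicates from a high-copy ColE1/pUC-type origin and is selected with ampicillin through the β-lactamase gene. In Saccharomyces cerevisiae it is maintained through a CEN6/ARS element, which typically gives stable, low-copy inheritance, and is selected by tryptophan prototrophy via the TRP1 marker and its own promoter. An f1 origin and the pBluescript-derived cloning region (lacZα fragment, lac promoter/operator, flanking T7 and T3 promoters) are carried over from the backbone.

The insert, roughly 2.1 kb, encodes an N-terminally truncated form of S. cerevisiae Hsh155 covering amino acids 275–972. Hsh155 is the yeast orthologue of SF3b1, a spliceosomal protein that contacts pre-mRNA on both sides of the branch site early in spliceosome assembly. In both the depositor and sequencing-derived records the HSH155 fragment sits between the T7 and T3 promoters, about 280 bp downstream of the T7 promoter, and is followed by about 200 bp of unannotated sequence and a short fragment annotated as ABZ2. This suggests that native genomic flanking sequence may have been cloned along with the coding region. No yeast promoter or terminator for the insert is annotated, and the record does not state which promoter drives expression; no epitope tags are annotated either.

The two sequence records differ by only three nucleotides in length and show the same feature organisation. The associated study concerns Hsh155/SF3b1 interactions with the U2 snRNA/branch site duplex, so the plasmid was presumably used to express the truncated protein in yeast and test the contribution of the deleted N-terminal region.
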