Addgene plasmid #111993: Hsh155 275-972
Purpose: Truncated Hsh155 (aa 275-972)
Depositing lab: Aaron Hoskins. Depositing organization: University of Wisconsin, Madison. Publication: Functional Analysis of Hsh155/SF3b1 Interactions with the U2 snRNA/Branch Site Duplex. Carrocci TJ, Paulson JC, Hoskins AA. RNA. 2018 May 11. pii: rna.065664.118. doi: 10.1261/rna.065664.118. PubMed 29752352.
Backbone
  Vector backbone: pRS414
  Backbone manufacturer: ATCC
  Backbone size w/o insert (bp): 5208
  Total vector size (bp): 7305
  Vector type: Bacterial Expression, Yeast Expression
  Selectable markers: TRP1
Growth in bacteria
  Bacterial resistance: Ampicillin, 100 μg/mL
  Growth temperature: 37°C
  Growth strain: DH5alpha
  Copy number: Unknown
Gene/Insert
  Gene/Insert name: Hsh155 275-972 (alt name: pAAH0960)
  Species: S. cerevisiae (budding yeast)
  Insert size (bp): 2097
  Mutation: 275-972 truncation
Terms and licenses: Academic/Nonprofit Terms; Industry Terms: Not Available to Industry
How to cite: Hsh155 275-972 was a gift from Aaron Hoskins (Addgene plasmid # 111993 ; http://n2t.net/addgene:111993 ; RRID:Addgene_111993)
